>Addgene plasmid #247460 | pPB-EF1α-H2B-HaloTag-IRES-puro | addgene full sequence | sequence record 492429 | Addgene NGS Result
CGCTGGTGTACTTGGTGATGGCCTTAGTACCCTCGGACACGGCGTGCTTGGCCAACTCCCCAGGCAGCAG
CAGGCGCACGGCCGTCTGGATCTCCCTGGAGGTGATGGTCGAGCGCTTGTTGTAATGCGCCAGGCGGGAA
GCCTCACCTGCGATGCGCTCGAAAATGTCGTTCACAAACGAATTCATGATGCCCATGGCCTTGGACGAAA
TGCCGGTGTCAGGGTGGACCTGCTTCAGAACCTTGTACACATAGATGGAATAGCTCTCCTTGCGGCTGCG
CTTGCGCTTCTTGCCGCCTTTCTTCTGCGCCTTAGTCACCGCCTTCTTGGAGCCCTTTTTCGGGGCGGGA
GCAGACTTCGCTGGCTCTGGCATCTCGAAATTCGCTAGCTCTAGAGTAGGCGCCGGTCACAGCTTGGATC
TGTAACGGCGCAGAACAGAAAACGAAACAAAGACGTAGAGTTGAGCAAGCAGGGTCAGGCAAAGCGTGGA
GAGCCGGCTGAGTCTAGGTAGGCTCCAAGGGAGCGCCGGACAAAGGCCCGGTCTCGACCTGAGCTTTAAA
CTTACCTAGACGGCGGACGCAGTTCAGGAGGCACCACAGGCGGGAGGCGGCAGAACGCGACTCAACCGGC
GTGGATGGCGGCCTCAGGTAGGGCGGCGGGCGCGTGAAGGAGAGATGCGAGCCCCTCGAAGCTTCAGCTG
TGTTCTGGCGGCAAACCCGTTGCGAAAAAGAACGTTCACGGCGACTACTGCACTTATATACGGTTCTCCC
CCACCCTCGGGAAAAAGGCGGAGCCAGTACACGACATCACTTTCCCAGTTTACCCCGCGCCACCTTCTCT
AGGCACCCGTTCAATTGCCGACCCCTCCCCCCAACTTCTCGGGGACTGTGGGCGATGTGCGCTCTGCCCA
CTGACGGGCACCGGAGCGATCGCAGATCCTTGGCCGTGGAGGCCTTTTCCCCGTATCCCCCCAGGTGTCT
GCAGGCTCAAAGAGCAGCGAGAAGCGTTCAGAGGAAAGCGATCCCGTGCCACCTTCCCCGTGCCCGGGCT
GTCCCCGCACGCTGCCGGCTCGGGGATGCGGGGGGAGCGCCGGACCGGAGCGGAGCCCCGGGCGGCTCGC
TGCTGCCCCCTAGCGGGGGAGGGACGTAATTACATCCCTGGGGGCTTTGGGGGGGGGCTGTCCCTCATAA
AAGTTTTGTTACTTTATAGAAGAAATTTTGAGTTTTTGTTTTTTTTAATAAATAAATAAACATAAATAAA
TTGTTTGTTGAATTTATTATTAGTATGTAAGTGTAAATATAATAAAACTTAATATCTATTCAAATTAATA
AATAAACCTCGATATACAGACCGATAAAACACATGCGTCAATTTTACACATGATTATCTTTAACGTACGT
CACAATATGATTATCTTTCTAGGGTTAATCTAGCTGCGTGTTCTGCAGCGTGTCGAGCATCTTCATCTGC
TCCATCACGCTGTAAAACACATTTGCACCGCGAGTCTGCCCGTCCTCCACGGGTTCAAAAACGTGAATGA
ACGAGGCGCGCTCACTGGCCGTCGTTTTACAACGTCGTGACTGGGAAAACCCTGGCGTTACCCAACTTAA
TCGCCTTGCAGCACATCCCCCTTTCGCCAGCTGGCGTAATAGCGAAGAGGCCCGCACCGATCGCCCTTCC
CAACAGTTGCGCAGCCTGAATGGCGAATGGG
[124 nt withheld, positions 1712-1835]
C
[91 nt withheld, positions 1837-1927]
A
[49 nt withheld, positions 1929-1977]
CCTTTGACGTTGGAGTCCACGTTCTTT
[37 nt withheld, positions 2005-2041]
ACCCTATCTCGGTCTATTCTTTTGATTTATAAGGGATTTTGCCGATTTCGGCCTATTGGTTAAAAAATGA
GCTGATTTAACAAAAATTTAACGCGAATTTTAACAAAATATTAACGCTTACAATTTAGGTGGCACTTTTC
GGGGAAATGTGCGCGGAACCCCTATTTGTTTATTTTTCTAAATACATTCAAATATGTATCCGCTCATGAG
ACAATAACCCTGATAAATGCTTCAATAATATTGAAAAAGGAAGAGTATGAGTATTCAACATTTCCGTGTC
GCCCTTATTCCCTTTTTTGCGGCATTTTGCCTTCCTGTTTTTGCTCACCCAGAAACGCTGGTGAAAGTAA
AAGATGCTGAAGATCAGTTGGGTGCACGAGTGGGTTACATCGAACTGGATCTCAACAGCGGTAAGATCCT
TGAGAGTTTTCGCCCCGAAGAACGTTTTCCAATGATGAGCACTTTTAAAGTTCTGCTATGTGGCGCGGTA
TTATCCCGTATTGACGCCGGGCAAGAGCAACTCGGTCGCCGCATACACTATTCTCAGAATGACTTGGTTG
AGTACTCACCAGTCACAGAAAAGCATCTTACGGATGGCATGACAGTAAGAGAATTATGCAGTGCTGCCAT
AACCATGAGTGATAACACTGCGGCCAACTTACTTCTGACAACGATCGGAGGACCGAAGGAGCTAACCGCT
TTTTTGCACAACATGGGGGATCATGTAACTCGCCTTGATCGTTGGGAACCGGAGCTGAATGAAGCCATAC
CAAACGACGAGCGTGACACCACGATGCCTGTAGCAATGGCAACAACGTTGCGCAAACTATTAACTGGCGA
ACTACTTACTCTAGCTTCCCGGCAACAATTAATAGACTGGATGGAGGCGGATAAAGTTGCAGGACCACTT
CTGCGCTCGGCCCTTCCGGCTGGCTGGTTTATTGCTGATAAATCTGGAGCCGGTGAGCGTGGGTCTCGCG
GTATCATTGCAGCACTGGGGCCAGATGGTAAGCCCTCCCGTATCGTAGTTATCTACACGACGGGGAGTCA
GGCAACTATGGATGAACGAAATAGACAGATCGCTGAGATAGGTGCCTCACTGATTAAGCATTGGTAACTG
TCAGACCAAGTTTACTCATATATACTTTAGATTGATTTAAAACTTCATTTTTAATTTAAAAGGATCTAGG
TGAAGATCCTTTTTGATAATCTCATGACCAAAATCCCTTAACGTGAGTTTTCGTTCCACTGAGCGTCAGA
CCCCGTAGAAAAGATCAAAGGATCTTCTTGAGATCCTTTTTTTCTGCGCGTAATCTGCTGCTTGCAAACA
AAAAAACCACCGCTACCAGCGGTGGTTTGTTTGCCGGATCAAGAGCTACCAACTCTTTTTCCGAAGGTAA
CTGGCTTCAGCAGAGCGCAGATACCAAATACTGTTCTTCTAGTGTAGCCGTAGTTAGGCCACCACTTCAA
GAACTCTGTAGCACCGCCTACATACCTCGCTCTGCTAATCCTGTTACCAGTGGCTGCTGCCAGTGGCGAT
AAGTCGTGTCTTACCGGGTTGGACTCAAGACGATAGTTACCGGATAAGGCGCAGCGGTCGGGCTGAACGG
GGGGTTCGTGCACACAGCCCAGCTTGGAGCGAACGACCTACACCGAACTGAGATACCTACAGCGTGAGCT
ATGAGAAAGCGCCACGCTTCCCGAAGGGAGAAAGGCGGACAGGTATCCGGTAAGCGGCAGGGTCGGAACA
GGAGAGCGCACGAGGGAGCTTCCAGGGGGAAACGCCTGGTATCTTTATAGTCCTGTCGGGTTTCGCCACC
TCTGACTTGAGCGTCGATTTTTGTGATGCTCGTCAGGGGGGCGGAGCCTATGGAAAAACGCCAGCAACGC
GGCCTTTTTACGGTTCCTGGCCTTTTGCTGGCCTTTTGCTCACATGTTCTTTCCTGCGTTATCCCCTGAT
TCTGTGGATAACCGTATTACCGCCTTTGAGTGAGCTGATACCGCTCGCCGCAGCCGAACGACCGAGCGCA
GCGAGTCAGTGAGCGAGGAAGCGGAAGAGCGCCCAATACGCAAACCGCCTCTCCCCGCGCGTTGGCCGAT
TCATTAATGCAGCTGGCACGACAGGTTTCCCGACTGGAAAGCGGGCAGTGAGCGCAACGCAATTAATGTG
AGTTAGCTCACTCATTAGGCACCCCAGGCTTTACACTTTATGCTTCCGGCTCGTATGTTGTGTGGAATTG
TGAGCGGATAACAATTTCACACAGGAAACAGCTATGACCATGATTACGCCAAGCGCGCCCGCCGGGTAAC
TCACGGGGTATCCATGTCCATTTCTGCGGCATCCAGCCAGGATACCCGTCCTCGCTGACGTAATATCCCA
GCGCCGCACCGCTGTCATTAATCTGCACACCGGCACGGCAGTTCCGGCTGTCGCCGGTATTGTTCGGGTT
GCTGATGCGCTTCGGGCTGACCATCCGGAACTGTGTCCGGAAAAGCCGCGACGAACTGGTATCCCAGGTG
GCCTGAACGAACAGTTCACCGTTAAAGGCGTGCATGGCCACACCTTCCCGAATCATCATGGTAAACGTGC
GTTTTCGCTCAACGTCAATGCAGCAGCAGTCATCCTCGGCAAACTCTTTCCATGCCGCTTCAACCTCGCG
GGAAAAGGCACGGGCTTCTTCCTCCCCGATGCCCAGATAGCGCCAGCTTGGGCGATGACTGAGCCGGAAA
AAAGACCCGACGATATGATCCTGATGCAGCTAGATTAACCCTAGAAAGATAGTCTGCGTAAAATTGACGC
ATGCATTCTTGAAATATTGCTCTCTCTTTCTAAATAGCGCGAATCCGTCGCTGTGCATTTAGGACATCTC
AGTCGCCGCTTGGAGCTCCCGTGAGGCGTGCTTGTCAATGCGGTAAGTGTCACTGATTTTGAACTATAAC
GACCGCGTGAGTCAAAATGACGCATGATTATCTTTTACGTGACTTTTAAGATTTAACTCATACGATAATT
ATATTGTTATTTCATGTTCTACTTACGTGATAACTTATTATATATATATTTTCTTGTTATAGATATCAGG
GACAGCCCCCCCCCAAAGCCCCCAGGGATGTAATTACGTCCCTCCCCCGCTAGGGGGCAGCAGCGAGCCG
CCCGGGGCTCCGCTCCGGTCCGGCGCTCCCCCCGCATCCCCGAGCCGGCAGCGTGCGGGGACAGCCCGGG
CACGGGGAAGGTGGCACGGGATCGCTTTCCTCTGAACGCTTCTCGCTGCTCTTTGAGCCTGCAGACACCT
GGGGGGATACGGGGAAAAAGCCATACCAATGGGCCCTAAAAAAGGAATCCAGTCAATTCCGGGGCTAAAC
CTGGCTGCCACTGTTTCTTTAGGGACTTCGTTCCTGTGAGGACAGGAAACCCTGCAACCTGGTTGACCAG
AGCAAGGGATATAAGAACCCAGTTTGGGAACACTGCTGTTTAAATATTAAACAGGGATGTCTTGTCCCCC
GGAAGGGAGACCAGATGAGCTTCTGATAGACTAATTGACATCATTTGAGTCAATTCCAGACATGATAAGA
TACATTGATGAGTTTGGACAAACCACAACTAGAATGCAGTGAAAAAAATGCTTTATTTGTGAAATTTGTG
ATGCTATTGCTTTATTTGTAACCATTATAAGCTGCAATAAACAAGTTTAGTTAACGCATGATACAAAGGC
ATTAAAGCAGCGTATCCACATAGCGTAAAAGGAGCAACATAGTTAAGAATACCAGTCAATCTTTCACAAA
TTTTGTAATCCAGAGGTTGATTGTCGAACGCGTCGACTCAGGCACCGGGCTTGCGGGTCATGCACCAGGT
GCGCGGTCCTTCGGGCACCTCGACGTCGGCGGTGACGGTGAAGCCGAGCCGCTCGTAGAAGGGGAGGTTG
CGGGGCGCGGAGGTCTCCAGGAAGGCGGGCACCCCGGCGCGCTCGGCCGCCTCCACTCCGGGGAGCACGA
CGGCGCTGCCCAGACCCTTGCCCTGGTGGTCGGGCGAGACGCCGACGGTGGCCAGGAACCACGCGGGCTC
CTTGGGCCGGTGCGGCGCCAGGAGGCCTTCCATCTGTTGCTGCGCGGCCAGCCGGGAACCGCTCAACTCG
GCCATGCGCGGGCCGATCTCGGCGAACACCGCCCCCGCTTCGACGCTCTCCGGCGTGGTCCAGACCGCCA
CCGCGGCGCCGTCGTCCGCGACCCACACCTTGCCGATGTCGAGCCCGACGCGCGTGAGGAAGAGTTCTTG
CAGCTCGGTGACCCGCTCGATGTGGCGGTCCGGATCGACGGTGTGGCGCGTGGCGGGGTAGTCGGCGAAC
GCGGCGGCGAGGGTGCGTACGGCCCTGGGGACGTCGTCGCGGGTGGCGAGGCGCACCGTGGGCTTGTACT
CGGTCATTCCGGACGCCATGGTTGTGGCCATATTATCATCGTGTTTTTCAAAGGAAAACCACGTCCCCGT
GGTTCGGGGGGCCTAGACGTTTTTTTAACCTCGACTAAACACATGTAAAGCATGTGCACCGAGGCCCCAG
ATCAGATCCCATACAATGGGGTACCTTCTGGGCATCCTTCAGCCCCTTGTTGAATACGCTTGAGGAGAGC
CATTTGACTCTTTCCACAACTATCCAACTCACAACGTGGCACTGGGGTTGTGCCGCCTTTGCAGGTGTAT
CTTATACACGTGGCTTTTGGCCGCAGAGGCACCTGTCGCCAGGTGGGGGGTTCCGCTGCCTGCAAAGGGT
CGCTACAGACGTTGTTTGTCTTCAAGAAGCTTCCAGAGGAACTGCTTCCTTCACGACATTCAACAGACCT
TGCATTCCTTTGGCGAGAGGGGAAAGACCCCTAGGAATGCTCGTCAAGAAGACAGGGCCAGGTTTCCGGG
CCCTCACATTGCCAAAAGACGGCAATATGGTGGAAAATAACATATAGACAAACGCACACCGGCCTTATTC
CAAGCGGCTTCGGCCAGTAACGTTAGGGGGGGGGGAGGGAGAGGGGCGCGGCCGCGGATCCGATTTAAAT
TCGAATTAACTTAACCGGAAATCTCCAGAGTAGACAGCCAGCGCGCGATCTCGCTGCCGATCAGGTCCGG
GTTGTCTTCTTGCAGCAGATTCAGACCCGGGCCGATGTCCACAGCCTTGCAGTTAGGCAGGCTTTTGGCC
AGGCGAGCGGCTTCGGCCGGTGGGATCAGAACGCCTGGGGTGCCCCAGAACAGCAGCTTCGGGACAGGGG
ACTGGTGCAGCCAGTCCATGTATTCTTCGACCAGCGCGACGATGTTCGCTGGCTCACCGGCGATTGGCAG
CTCGTTTGGGAAGCGCCACAGTGGCTCGCGGTCAACAGGATTCAGGAACGGCTCGCGGTAATGGTCCATC
TCGACTTCAGTCAGCGGGCGGACGACACCCATCGGCAGCGTACCCTCGATAAAAACGTTCTGATCGATGA
TCAGCTTGCGGCCGACGTCGGTGGTGCGGAAGGCCTGGAAGGTCTCGCGGGCAAATTCTGGCCATTCGTC
CCAGGTCGGGATAGGGCGGATGAACTCCATAAATGCAATACCTTTGACGCGCTCTGGATTGCGCTTGGCC
CAGTGGAAACCCAGAGCGGAGCCCCAGTCGTGAATGACCAGGACGACCTCTTCCAGACCCAGGGCTTCGA
TGAAGGCATCCATGAAGCGGACGTGGTCGTCGAAGAAATAACCCAGGTCTGGTTTGTCGGATTTGCCCAT
ACCGATCAGGTCTGGAGCAATGCAGCGATGGGTCGGTGCAACATGCGGGATGATGTTGCGCCACACGTAG
GAGGAGGTCGGGTTACCGTGCAGGAACAGCACAGGGGTGCCATCGCGCGGACCAACATCGACGTAGTGCA
TGCGCTCGCCCAGGACTTCCACATAATGGGGGTCGAATGGAAAGCCAGTACCGATTTCGGAACCGCCACC
AGAGCCTCCACCTCCACTTCCACCTCCGCCTGAACCACCTCCACCAGATGGATCCTTAG
Features (pLannotate 1.2.2; 20 found; start..end, strand, type, name):
    417..685     -  LTR            5' LTR (truncated): truncated 5' long terminal repeat (LTR) from human T-cell leukemia virus (HTLV) type 1
    698..909     -  promoter       EF-1α core promoter: core promoter for human elongation factor EF-1α
   1431..1550    -  CDS            B (fragment): PORTL_LAMBD - Experimental evidence at protein level: Swiss-Prot protein existence level 1. Forms the portal vertex of the capsid (PubMed:6228056, PubMed:6232391). This portal plays critical roles in head assembly, genome packaging, neck/tail attachment, and genome ejection (Probable). The portal protein multimerizes as a single ring-shaped homododecamer arranged around a central channel (PubMed:6232391). Binds to the terminase subunits to form the packaging machine (PubMed:7799432). From Escherichia phage lambda (Bacteriophage lambda).
   1552..1707    +  CDS            lacZα (fragment): LacZα fragment of β-galactosidase; lacZ fragment
   1712..2140    +  rep_origin     f1 ori (sequence partly withheld): f1 bacteriophage origin of replication; arrow indicates direction of (+) strand synthesis
   2193..2297    +  promoter       AmpR promoter: bla
   2298..3158    +  CDS            AmpR: β-lactamase; bla; confers resistance to ampicillin, carbenicillin, and related antibiotics
   3329..3917    +  rep_origin     ori: high-copy-number ColE1/pMB1/pBR322/pUC origin of replication
   4100..4192    +  CDS            lacI (fragment): lac repressor; lacI; The lac repressor binds to the lac operator to inhibit transcription in E. coli. This inhibition can be relieved by adding lactose or isopropyl-β-D-thiogalactopyranoside (IPTG).
   4205..4226    +  protein_bind   CAP binding site: CAP binding activates transcription in the presence of cAMP. E. coli catabolite activator protein
   4241..4271    +  promoter       lac promoter: promoter for the E. coli lac operon
   4279..4295    +  protein_bind   lac operator: The lac repressor binds to the lac operator to inhibit transcription in E. coli. This inhibition can be relieved by adding lactose or isopropyl-β-D-thiogalactopyranoside (IPTG). lac repressor encoded by lacI
   4333..4800    -  CDS            B (fragment): PORTL_LAMBD - Experimental evidence at protein level: Swiss-Prot protein existence level 1. Forms the portal vertex of the capsid (PubMed:6228056, PubMed:6232391). This portal plays critical roles in head assembly, genome packaging, neck/tail attachment, and genome ejection (Probable). The portal protein multimerizes as a single ring-shaped homododecamer arranged around a central channel (PubMed:6232391). Binds to the terminase subunits to form the packaging machine (PubMed:7799432). From Escherichia phage lambda (Bacteriophage lambda).
   5495..5587    -  ncRNA          G-CSF SLDE: Accession: RF00183 - G-CSF factor stem-loop destabilising element (SLDE)
   5607..5728    -  polyA_signal   SV40 poly(A) signal: SV40 polyadenylation signal
   5737..5843    -  misc_feature   WPRE (fragment): woodchuck hepatitis virus posttranscriptional regulatory element
   5859..6458    -  CDS            PuroR: puromycin N-acetyltransferase; pac from Streptomyces alboniger; confers resistance to puromycin
   6484..6946    -  misc_feature   IRES: internal ribosome entry site (IRES) of the encephalomyocarditis virus (EMCV)
   7096..7979    -  CDS            HaloTag® (fragment): modified bacterial dehalogenase that forms covalent bonds with chloroalkane derivatives
   8046..373     -  CDS            H2B (across the origin): human histone H2B; HIST1H2BJ
