[The description below was written by a language model from this plasmid's Addgene catalogue record and pLannotate feature annotations shown in this document.]
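Description:
pPB-EF1α-H2B-HaloTag-IRES-puro is a piggyBac transposon-based mammalian expression plasmid built on the commercial pPB-EF1a-MCS-IRES-Puro backbone. In bacteria it is maintained as a high-copy plasmid through a ColE1/pUC-type origin and selected with ampicillin via the β-lactamase gene. The backbone also carries an f1 phage origin and remnants of a lac cloning region (lacZα and lacI fragments, lac promoter and operator). The automated annotation does not call the piggyBac terminal repeats themselves. It assigns two short stretches flanking the backbone region to a phage lambda portal protein, and these are probably incidental homology matches rather than functional coding sequence.

The payload is a single bicistronic transcription unit, which lies on the reverse strand and spans the numbering origin of the sequenced record. An EF-1α core promoter combined with a truncated HTLV-1 5′ LTR segment, a common hybrid arrangement for strong constitutive expression, drives human histone H2B (H2BC11/HIST1H2BJ) fused at its C terminus to HaloTag. HaloTag is a modified bacterial dehalogenase that bonds covalently to chloroalkane ligands, including fluorescent dyes. Downstream, an EMCV IRES allows translation of puromycin N-acetyltransferase from the same mRNA, so puromycin resistance is linked to expression of the tagged histone. A WPRE fragment and an SV40 polyadenylation signal complete the transcript.

When a piggyBac transposase is supplied, vectors of this type integrate the cassette into the host genome, which allows stable cell lines to be selected with puromycin. The associated publication concerns single-nucleosome imaging of chromatin in mitotic chromosomes, consistent with using H2B-HaloTag incorporated into nucleosomes as a labelable probe for live-cell chromatin imaging.
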