Addgene plasmid #247460: pPB-EF1α-H2B-HaloTag-IRES-puro
Purpose: Piggybac based mammalian expression vector for histone H2B HaloTag, driven by the EF1a promoter.
Depositing lab: Kazuhiro Maeshima. Depositing organization: National Institute of Genetics. Publication: Single-nucleosome imaging unveils that condensins and nucleosome-nucleosome interactions differentially constrain chromatin to organize mitotic chromosomes. Hibino K, Sakai Y, Tamura S, Takagi M, Minami K, Natsume T, Shimazoe MA, Kanemaki MT, Imamoto N, Maeshima K. Nat Commun. 2024 Aug 21;15(1):7152. doi: 10.1038/s41467-024-51454-y. PubMed 39169041.
Backbone
  Vector backbone: pPB-EF1a-MCS-IRES-Puro
  Backbone manufacturer: SBI, PB533A
  Vector type: Mammalian Expression
  Selectable markers: Puromycin
Growth in bacteria
  Bacterial resistance: Ampicillin, 100 μg/mL
  Growth temperature: 37°C
  Growth strain: DH5alpha
  Copy number: High Copy
Gene/Insert
  Gene/Insert name: H2B (H2BC11)
  Species: H. sapiens (human)
  Insert size (bp): 1882
  Entrez Gene: H2BC11 (a.k.a. H2B/r, H2BFR, H2BJ, HIST1H2BJ)
  Promoter: EF1α
  Tag / fusion protein: HaloTag (C terminal on insert)
  Cloning method: Other
  Sequencing primers: 5′ EF1a promoter
Terms and licenses: Academic/Nonprofit Terms; Industry Terms: Not Available to Industry
How to cite: pPB-EF1α-H2B-HaloTag-IRES-puro was a gift from Kazuhiro Maeshima (Addgene plasmid # 247460 ; http://n2t.net/addgene:247460 ; RRID:Addgene_247460)
